Addgene plasmid #67958: pcDNA4_ChR2opt_mKATE
Purpose: optical depolarization of mammalian cells
Depositing lab: Andreas Offenhäusser.
Backbone
  Vector backbone: pcDNA4/TO
  Backbone manufacturer: Invitrogen (TRex Kit)
  Backbone size w/o insert (bp): 5078
  Total vector size (bp): 6833
  Vector type: Mammalian Expression
  Selectable markers: Zeocin
Growth in bacteria
  Bacterial resistance: Ampicillin, 100 μg/mL
  Growth temperature: 37°C
  Growth strain: Top10
  Copy number: Unknown
Gene/Insert
  Gene/Insert name: Channelrhodopsin 2 opt (alt name: ChR2opt)
  Species: C. reinhardtii
  Insert size (bp): 1761
  Mutation: synthetically produced for mammalian optimized coding; H134R *(see below)
  Promoter: CMV -TetON
  Tag / fusion protein: mKatushka (C terminal on insert)
  Cloning method: Unknown
  Sequencing primers: 5′ CMVfor; CGAATTTAAAAACCCCAGCA; GTCCAAGGGCGAGGAACT; 3′ TGCTGTAGTCGTTGCTCAGG; CCTTCCACCACCTTGATCT; GATGGCTGGCAACTAGAAGG
Resource information
  A portion of this plasmid was derived from a plasmid made by: Insert was synthetically produced by GeneArt and supplied in pcDNA4/TO from Invitrogen
Terms and licenses: Academic/Nonprofit Terms; Industry Terms: Not Available to Industry
Depositor comments: *Note: This plasmid contains a standard, published H134R variant of Channelrhodopsin 2 that is reported to increase the currents achieved by the channel (see Nagel et al. 2005).
How to cite: pcDNA4_ChR2opt_mKATE was a gift from Andreas Offenhäusser (Addgene plasmid # 67958 ; http://n2t.net/addgene:67958 ; RRID:Addgene_67958)
