[The description below was written by a language model from this plasmid's Addgene catalogue record and pLannotate feature annotations shown in this document.]
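Description:
pcDNA4_ChR2opt_mKATE is a 6.8 kb mammalian expression plasmid built on the Invitrogen pcDNA4/TO backbone from the T-REx system. It is intended for optical depolarization of mammalian cells. In bacteria it is maintained through a high-copy ColE1/pUC-type origin and selected with ampicillin via the bla gene. An f1 origin is also present. For mammalian cells, an SV40 early promoter drives the Sh ble gene, followed by an SV40 polyadenylation signal. This cassette confers Zeocin resistance and allows stable lines to be selected. An EM7 promoter upstream of the same gene permits its expression in E. coli.

The payload is a synthetic, mammalian codon-optimized channelrhodopsin-2 from Chlamydomonas reinhardtii. It carries the H134R substitution, a published variant reported to increase photocurrents. The C terminus is fused to the far-red fluorescent protein mKatushka (mKate), so expression and membrane localization can be followed by fluorescence. The automated annotation does not label the opsin portion. It calls the fluorescent protein region mBeRFP, a related protein derived from Entacmaea quadricolor, and this region most likely corresponds to the mKate tag named in the catalogue entry.

Transcription is driven by the CMV enhancer/promoter followed by two tet operator sites, and it terminates at the bGH polyadenylation signal. The annotation tool reports the operator sites as fragments of Tet-responsive promoters. In cells expressing the Tet repressor, as in T-REx host lines, the operators keep the promoter repressed until tetracycline or doxycycline is added. In cells lacking the repressor, expression is expected to be constitutive. The construct therefore allows inducible or constitutive production of a fluorescently tagged, light-gated cation channel for blue-light stimulation of mammalian cells.
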