Features (pLannotate 1.2.2; 23 found; start..end, strand, type, name):
     28..80      -  misc_feature   bom (fragment): basis of mobility region from pBR322
    235..614     +  enhancer       CMV enhancer: human cytomegalovirus immediate early enhancer
    687..704     -  promoter       CMV promoter (fragment): human cytomegalovirus (CMV) immediate early promoter
    767..818     +  promoter       CMVd2 promoter: truncated human cytomegalovirus (CMV) immediate early promoter that yields moderately reduced expression relative to the full-length promoter
    820..839     +  promoter       PLtetO-1 promoter (fragment): modified phage lambda PL promoter with tet operator sites (Lutz and Bujard, 1997)
    841..860     +  promoter       PLtetO-1 promoter (fragment): modified phage lambda PL promoter with tet operator sites (Lutz and Bujard, 1997)
    868..901     +  promoter       TRE3GV promoter (fragment): 3rd-generation Tet-responsive promoter that can be activated by binding of Tet-On® 3G, optimized for retroviral and lentiviral vectors
   1932..2636    +  CDS            mBeRFP: mBeRFP is a basic (constitutively fluorescent) long stokes shift fluorescent protein published in 2013, derived from Entacmaea quadricolor. It is reported to be a somewhat slowly-maturing monomer with moderate acid sensitivity.
   2850..3074    +  polyA_signal   bGH poly(A) signal: bovine growth hormone polyadenylation signal
   3078..3099    +  promoter       SV40 promoter (fragment): SV40 enhancer and early promoter
   3120..3548    +  rep_origin     f1 ori (sequence partly withheld): f1 bacteriophage origin of replication; arrow indicates direction of (+) strand synthesis
   3562..3891    +  promoter       SV40 promoter: SV40 enhancer and early promoter
   3939..3986    +  promoter       EM7 promoter: synthetic bacterial promoter&nbsp
   4005..4379    +  CDS            BleoR: antibiotic-binding protein; Sh ble from Streptoalloteichus hindustanus; confers resistance to bleomycin, phleomycin, and Zeocin™
   4389..4514    +  CDS            ble (fragment): BLE_KLEPN - Experimental evidence at protein level: Swiss-Prot protein existence level 1. Binding protein with a strong affinity to the bleomycin family of antibiotics. Binds to CL990; an antimitotic-antibiotic compound. From Klebsiella pneumoniae.
   4509..4630    +  polyA_signal   SV40 poly(A) signal: SV40 polyadenylation signal
   4703..4719    -  protein_bind   lac operator: The lac repressor binds to the lac operator to inhibit transcription in E. coli. This inhibition can be relieved by adding lactose or isopropyl-β-D-thiogalactopyranoside (IPTG). lac repressor encoded by lacI
   4727..4757    -  promoter       lac promoter: promoter for the E. coli lac operon
   4772..4793    -  protein_bind   CAP binding site: CAP binding activates transcription in the presence of cAMP. E. coli catabolite activator protein
   4806..4898    -  CDS            lacI (fragment): lac repressor; lacI; The lac repressor binds to the lac operator to inhibit transcription in E. coli. This inhibition can be relieved by adding lactose or isopropyl-β-D-thiogalactopyranoside (IPTG).
   5081..5666    -  rep_origin     ori: high-copy-number ColE1/pMB1/pBR322/pUC origin of replication
   5837..6697    -  CDS            AmpR: β-lactamase; bla; confers resistance to ampicillin, carbenicillin, and related antibiotics
   6698..6802    -  promoter       AmpR promoter: bla
>Addgene plasmid #67958 | pcDNA4_ChR2opt_mKATE | depositor full sequence | sequence record 118415 | pcDNA4_ChR2opt_mKATE sequence 6833 bps
GACGGATCGGGAGATCTCCCGATCCCCTATGGTGCACTCTCAGTACAATCTGCTCTGATGCCGCATAGTT
AAGCCAGTATCTGCTCCCTGCTTGTGTGTTGGAGGTCGCTGAGTAGTGCGCGAGCAAAATTTAAGCTACA
ACAAGGCAAGGCTTGACCGACAATTGCATGAAGAATCTGCTTAGGGTTAGGCGTTTTGCGCTGCTTCGCG
ATGTACGGGCCAGATATACGCGTTGACATTGATTATTGACTAGTTATTAATAGTAATCAATTACGGGGTC
ATTAGTTCATAGCCCATATATGGAGTTCCGCGTTACATAACTTACGGTAAATGGCCCGCCTGGCTGACCG
CCCAACGACCCCCGCCCATTGACGTCAATAATGACGTATGTTCCCATAGTAACGCCAATAGGGACTTTCC
ATTGACGTCAATGGGTGGAGTATTTACGGTAAACTGCCCACTTGGCAGTACATCAAGTGTATCATATGCC
AAGTACGCCCCCTATTGACGTCAATGACGGTAAATGGCCCGCCTGGCATTATGCCCAGTACATGACCTTA
TGGGACTTTCCTACTTGGCAGTACATCTACGTATTAGTCATCGCTATTACCATGGTGATGCGGTTTTGGC
AGTACATCAATGGGCGTGGATAGCGGTTTGACTCACGGGGATTTCCAAGTCTCCACCCCATTGACGTCAA
TGGGAGTTTGTTTTGGAACCAAAATCAACGGGACTTTCCAAAATGTCGTAACAACTCCGCCCCATTGACG
CAAATGGGCGGTAGGCGTGTACGGTGGGAGGTCTATATAAGCAGAGCTCTCCCTATCAGTGATAGAGATC
TCCCTATCAGTGATAGAGATCGTCGACGAGCTCGTTTAGTGAACCGTCAGATCGCCTGGAGACGCCATCC
ACGCTGTTTTGACCTCCATAGAAGACACCGGGACCGATCCAGCCTCCGGACTCTAGCGTTTAAACTTAAG
CTTGCCACCATGGACTACGGCGGAGCCCTGAGCGCCGTGGGCAGAGAACTGCTGTTCGTGACCAACCCCG
TGGTGGTCAACGGCAGCGTGCTGGTGCCCGAGGACCAGTGTTACTGCGCCGGCTGGATCGAGAGCAGAGG
CACAAACGGCGCCCAGACCGCCTCTAACGTGCTGCAGTGGCTGGCCGCTGGCTTCAGCATCCTGCTGCTG
ATGTTCTACGCCTACCAGACCTGGAAGTCTACCTGCGGCTGGGAAGAGATCTACGTGTGCGCCATCGAGA
TGGTCAAAGTGATCCTCGAGTTCTTCTTCGAATTTAAAAACCCCAGCATGCTGTACCTGGCCACCGGCCA
CAGAGTCCAGTGGCTGAGATACGCCGAGTGGCTGCTGACCTGCCCCGTGATCCTGATCAGACTGAGCAAC
CTGACCGGCCTGAGCAACGACTACAGCAGACGGACCATGGGCCTGCTGGTGTCCGACATCGGCACCATCG
TGTGGGGCGCCACAAGCGCCATGGCCACAGGCTACGTGAAAGTGATCTTCTTCTGCCTGGGCCTGTGCTA
CGGCGCCAACACATTCTTCCACGCCGCCAAGGCCTACATCGAGGGCTACCACACCGTGCCCAAGGGCAGA
TGCAGACAGGTGGTCACCGGCATGGCCTGGCTGTTCTTCGTGTCCTGGGGCATGTTCCCCATCCTGTTCA
TCCTGGGCCCCGAGGGCTTCGGCGTGCTGTCTGTGTACGGCAGCACCGTGGGCCACACCATCATCGACCT
GATGAGCAAGAACTGCTGGGGACTGCTGGGCCACTACCTGAGAGTGCTGATCCACGAGCACATCCTGATC
CACGGCGATATCAGAAAGACCACCAAGCTGAACATCGGCGGCACCGAGATCGAGGTGGAAACCCTGGTCG
AGGACGAGGCCGAGGCTGGCGCTGTGACAGCCGTGGCCACAATCGTGTCCAAGGGCGAGGAACTGATCAA
AGAAAACATGCACATGAAGCTGTACATGGAAGGCACCGTGAACAACCACCACTTCAAGTGCACCAGCGAG
GGCGAGGGCAAGCCCTACGAGGGCACCCAGACCATGAGAATCAAGGTGGTGGAAGGCGGCCCTCTGCCCT
TCGCCTTCGACATCCTGGCCACCAGCTTTATGTACGGCTCCAAGACCTTCATCAACCACACCCAGGGCAT
CCCCGATTTCTTCAAGCAGAGCTTCCCTGAGGGCTTCACCTGGGAGAGAGTGACCACCTACGAGGACGGC
GGCGTGCTGACCGCCACCCAGGATACAAGCCTGCAGGACGGCTGCCTGATCTACAACGTGAAGATCAGAG
GCGTGAACTTCCCCAGCAACGGCCCCGTGATGCAGAAGAAAACCCTGGGCTGGGAGGCCAGCACCGAGAT
GCTGTACCCTGCCGACGGCGGCCTGGAAGGCAGAGCCGATATGGCCCTGAAGCTGGTGGACGGCGGACAC
CTGATCTGCAACCTGAAAACCACCTACAGAAGCAAGAAGCCCGCCAAGAACCTGAAGATGCCCGGCGTGT
ACTACGTGGACAGAAGGCTGGAAAGAATCAAAGAGGCCGACAAAGAGACATACGTCGAGCAGCACGAGGT
GGCCGTGGCCAGATACTGCGACCTGCCTAGCAAGCTGGGCCATAGAGGCGGCGGAGGCTCTGGCCTGAGA
TCTAGAGCCCAGGCTAGCAACAGCGCCGTGGATGGCACAGCTGGCCCTGGCTCTACCGGCAGCAGATTCT
GCTACGAGAACGAAGTGTGAGGATCCACTAGTCCAGTGTGGTGGAATTCTGCAGATATCCAGCACAGTGG
CGGCCGCTCGAGTCTAGAGGGCCCGTTTAAACCCGCTGATCAGCCTCGACTGTGCCTTCTAGTTGCCAGC
CATCTGTTGTTTGCCCCTCCCCCGTGCCTTCCTTGACCCTGGAAGGTGCCACTCCCACTGTCCTTTCCTA
ATAAAATGAGGAAATTGCATCGCATTGTCTGAGTAGGTGTCATTCTATTCTGGGGGGTGGGGTGGGGCAG
GACAGCAAGGGGGAGGATTGGGAAGACAATAGCAGGCATGCTGGGGATGCGGTGGGCTCTATGGCTTCTG
AGGCGGAAAGAACCAGCTGGGGCTCTAGGGGGTATCCCC
[124 nt withheld, positions 3120-3243]
C
[91 nt withheld, positions 3245-3335]
A
[49 nt withheld, positions 3337-3385]
CCTTTGACGTTGGAGTCCACGTTCTTT
[37 nt withheld, positions 3413-3449]
ACCCTATCTCGGTCTATTCTTTTGATTTATAAGGGATTTTGCCGATTTCGGCCTATTGGTTAAAAAATGA
GCTGATTTAACAAAAATTTAACGCGAATTAATTCTGTGGAATGTGTGTCAGTTAGGGTGTGGAAAGTCCC
CAGGCTCCCCAGCAGGCAGAAGTATGCAAAGCATGCATCTCAATTAGTCAGCAACCAGGTGTGGAAAGTC
CCCAGGCTCCCCAGCAGGCAGAAGTATGCAAAGCATGCATCTCAATTAGTCAGCAACCATAGTCCCGCCC
CTAACTCCGCCCATCCCGCCCCTAACTCCGCCCAGTTCCGCCCATTCTCCGCCCCATGGCTGACTAATTT
TTTTTATTTATGCAGAGGCCGAGGCCGCCTCTGCCTCTGAGCTATTCCAGAAGTAGTGAGGAGGCTTTTT
TGGAGGCCTAGGCTTTTGCAAAAAGCTCCCGGGAGCTTGTATATCCATTTTCGGATCTGATCAGCACGTG
TTGACAATTAATCATCGGCATAGTATATCGGCATAGTATAATACGACAAGGTGAGGAACTAAACCATGGC
CAAGTTGACCAGTGCCGTTCCGGTGCTCACCGCGCGCGACGTCGCCGGAGCGGTCGAGTTCTGGACCGAC
CGGCTCGGGTTCTCCCGGGACTTCGTGGAGGACGACTTCGCCGGTGTGGTCCGGGACGACGTGACCCTGT
TCATCAGCGCGGTCCAGGACCAGGTGGTGCCGGACAACACCCTGGCCTGGGTGTGGGTGCGCGGCCTGGA
CGAGCTGTACGCCGAGTGGTCGGAGGTCGTGTCCACGAACTTCCGGGACGCCTCCGGGCCGGCCATGACC
GAGATCGGCGAGCAGCCGTGGGGGCGGGAGTTCGCCCTGCGCGACCCGGCCGGCAACTGCGTGCACTTCG
TGGCCGAGGAGCAGGACTGACACGTGCTACGAGATTTCGATTCCACCGCCGCCTTCTATGAAAGGTTGGG
CTTCGGAATCGTTTTCCGGGACGCCGGCTGGATGATCCTCCAGCGCGGGGATCTCATGCTGGAGTTCTTC
GCCCACCCCAACTTGTTTATTGCAGCTTATAATGGTTACAAATAAAGCAATAGCATCACAAATTTCACAA
ATAAAGCATTTTTTTCACTGCATTCTAGTTGTGGTTTGTCCAAACTCATCAATGTATCTTATCATGTCTG
TATACCGTCGACCTCTAGCTAGAGCTTGGCGTAATCATGGTCATAGCTGTTTCCTGTGTGAAATTGTTAT
CCGCTCACAATTCCACACAACATACGAGCCGGAAGCATAAAGTGTAAAGCCTGGGGTGCCTAATGAGTGA
GCTAACTCACATTAATTGCGTTGCGCTCACTGCCCGCTTTCCAGTCGGGAAACCTGTCGTGCCAGCTGCA
TTAATGAATCGGCCAACGCGCGGGGAGAGGCGGTTTGCGTATTGGGCGCTCTTCCGCTTCCTCGCTCACT
GACTCGCTGCGCTCGGTCGTTCGGCTGCGGCGAGCGGTATCAGCTCACTCAAAGGCGGTAATACGGTTAT
CCACAGAATCAGGGGATAACGCAGGAAAGAACATGTGAGCAAAAGGCCAGCAAAAGGCCAGGAACCGTAA
AAAGGCCGCGTTGCTGGCGTTTTTCCATAGGCTCCGCCCCCCTGACGAGCATCACAAAAATCGACGCTCA
AGTCAGAGGTGGCGAAACCCGACAGGACTATAAAGATACCAGGCGTTTCCCCCTGGAAGCTCCCTCGTGC
GCTCTCCTGTTCCGACCCTGCCGCTTACCGGATACCTGTCCGCCTTTCTCCCTTCGGGAAGCGTGGCGCT
TTCTCATAGCTCACGCTGTAGGTATCTCAGTTCGGTGTAGGTCGTTCGCTCCAAGCTGGGCTGTGTGCAC
GAACCCCCCGTTCAGCCCGACCGCTGCGCCTTATCCGGTAACTATCGTCTTGAGTCCAACCCGGTAAGAC
ACGACTTATCGCCACTGGCAGCAGCCACTGGTAACAGGATTAGCAGAGCGAGGTATGTAGGCGGTGCTAC
AGAGTTCTTGAAGTGGTGGCCTAACTACGGCTACACTAGAAGAACAGTATTTGGTATCTGCGCTCTGCTG
AAGCCAGTTACCTTCGGAAAAAGAGTTGGTAGCTCTTGATCCGGCAAACAAACCACCGCTGGTAGCGGTT
TTTTTGTTTGCAAGCAGCAGATTACGCGCAGAAAAAAAGGATCTCAAGAAGATCCTTTGATCTTTTCTAC
GGGGTCTGACGCTCAGTGGAACGAAAACTCACGTTAAGGGATTTTGGTCATGAGATTATCAAAAAGGATC
TTCACCTAGATCCTTTTAAATTAAAAATGAAGTTTTAAATCAATCTAAAGTATATATGAGTAAACTTGGT
CTGACAGTTACCAATGCTTAATCAGTGAGGCACCTATCTCAGCGATCTGTCTATTTCGTTCATCCATAGT
TGCCTGACTCCCCGTCGTGTAGATAACTACGATACGGGAGGGCTTACCATCTGGCCCCAGTGCTGCAATG
ATACCGCGAGACCCACGCTCACCGGCTCCAGATTTATCAGCAATAAACCAGCCAGCCGGAAGGGCCGAGC
GCAGAAGTGGTCCTGCAACTTTATCCGCCTCCATCCAGTCTATTAATTGTTGCCGGGAAGCTAGAGTAAG
TAGTTCGCCAGTTAATAGTTTGCGCAACGTTGTTGCCATTGCTACAGGCATCGTGGTGTCACGCTCGTCG
TTTGGTATGGCTTCATTCAGCTCCGGTTCCCAACGATCAAGGCGAGTTACATGATCCCCCATGTTGTGCA
AAAAAGCGGTTAGCTCCTTCGGTCCTCCGATCGTTGTCAGAAGTAAGTTGGCCGCAGTGTTATCACTCAT
GGTTATGGCAGCACTGCATAATTCTCTTACTGTCATGCCATCCGTAAGATGCTTTTCTGTGACTGGTGAG
TACTCAACCAAGTCATTCTGAGAATAGTGTATGCGGCGACCGAGTTGCTCTTGCCCGGCGTCAATACGGG
ATAATACCGCGCCACATAGCAGAACTTTAAAAGTGCTCATCATTGGAAAACGTTCTTCGGGGCGAAAACT
CTCAAGGATCTTACCGCTGTTGAGATCCAGTTCGATGTAACCCACTCGTGCACCCAACTGATCTTCAGCA
TCTTTTACTTTCACCAGCGTTTCTGGGTGAGCAAAAACAGGAAGGCAAAATGCCGCAAAAAAGGGAATAA
GGGCGACACGGAAATGTTGAATACTCATACTCTTCCTTTTTCAATATTATTGAAGCATTTATCAGGGTTA
TTGTCTCATGAGCGGATACATATTTGAATGTATTTAGAAAAATAAACAAATAGGGGTTCCGCGCACATTT
CCCCGAAAAGTGCCACCTGACGTC
