>Addgene plasmid #67958 | pcDNA4_ChR2opt_mKATE | addgene partial sequence | sequence record 121025 | CMV-F 5'-CGCAAATGGGCGGTAGGCGTG-3'
CTATATAAGCAGAGCTCTCCCTATCAGTGATAGAGATCTCCCTATCAGTGATAGAGATCGTCGACGAGCT
CGTTTAGTGAACCGTCAGATCGCCTGGAGACGCCATCCACGCTGTTTTGACCTCCATAGAAGACACCGGG
ACCGATCCAGCCTCCGGACTCTAGCGTTTAAACTTAAGCTTGCCACCATGGACTACGGCGGAGCCCTGAG
CGCCGTGGGCAGAGAACTGCTGTTCGTGACCAACCCCGTGGTGGTCAACGGCAGCGTGCTGGTGCCCGAG
GACCAGTGTTACTGCGCCGGCTGGATCGAGAGCAGAGGCACAAACGGCGCCCAGACCGCCTCTAACGTGC
TGCAGTGGCTGGCCGCTGGCTTCAGCATCCTGCTGCTGATGTTCTACGCCTACCAGACCTGGAAGTCTAC
CTGCGGCTGGGAAGAGATCTACGTGTGCGCCATCGAGATGGTCAAAGTGATCCTCGAGTTCTTCTTCGAA
TTTAAAAACCCCAGCATGCTGTACCTGGCCACCGGCCACAGAGTCCAGTGGCTGAGATACGCCGAGTGGC
TGCTGACCTGCCCCGTGATCCTGATCAGACTGAGCAACCTGACCGGCCTGAGCAACGACTACAGCAGACG
GACCATGGGCCTGCTGGTGTCCGACATCGGCACCATCGTGTGGGGCGCCACAAGCGCCATGGCCACAGGC
TACGTGAAAGTGATCTTCTTCTGCCTGGGCCTGTGCTACGGCGCCAACACATTCTTCCACGCCGCCAAGG
CCTACATCGAGGGCTACCACACCGTGCCCAAGGGCAGATGCAGACAGGTGGTCACCGGCATGGCCTGGCT
GTTCTTCGTGTCCTGGGGCATGTTCCCCATCCTGTTCATCCTGGGCCCCGAGGGCTTCGGCGTGCTGTCT
GTGTACGGCAGCACCGTGGGCCACACCATCATCGACCTGATGAGCAAGAACTGCTGGGGACTGCTGGGCC
ACTACCTGAGAGTGCTGATCCACGAGCACATCCTGATCCACGGCGATATCAGAAAGACCACCAAGCTGAA
CATCGGCGGCACCGAGATCGAGGTGGAAACCCTGGTCGAGGACGAGGCCGAGGCTGGC
