>Addgene plasmid #67958 | pcDNA4_ChR2opt_mKATE | addgene partial sequence | sequence record 121026 | BGH-rev 5'-TAGAAGGCACAGTCGAGG-3'
GGGCCCTCTAGACTCGAGCGGCCGCCACTGTGCTGGATATCTGCAGAATTCCACCACACTGGACTAGTGG
ATCCTCACACTTCGTTCTCGTAGCAGAATCTGCTGCCGGTAGAGCCAGGGCCAGCTGTGCCATCCACGGC
GCTGTTGCTAGCCTGGGCTCTAGATCTCAGGCCAGAGCCTCCGCCGCCTCTATGGCCCAGCTTGCTAGGC
AGGTCGCAGTATCTGGCCACGGCCACCTCGTGCTGCTCGACGTATGTCTCTTTGTCGGCCTCTTTGATTC
TTTCCAGCCTTCTGTCCACGTAGTACACGCCGGGCATCTTCAGGTTCTTGGCGGGCTTCTTGCTTCTGTA
GGTGGTTTTCAGGTTGCAGATCAGGTGTCCGCCGTCCACCAGCTTCAGGGCCATATCGGCTCTGCCTTCC
AGGCCGCCGTCGGCAGGGTACAGCATCTCGGTGCTGGCCTCCCAGCCCAGGGTTTTCTTCTGCATCACGG
GGCCGTTGCTGGGGAAGTTCACGCCTCTGATCTTCACGTTGTAGATCAGGCAGCCGTCCTGCAGGCTTGT
ATCCTGGGTGGCGGTCAGCACGCCGCCGTCCTCGTAGGTGGTCACTCTCTCCCAGGTGAAGCCCTCAGGG
AAGCTCTGCTTGAAGAAATCGGGGATGCCCTGGGTGTGGTTGATGAAGGTCTTGGAGCCGTACATAAAGC
TGGTGGCCAGGATGTCGAAGGCGAAGGGCAGAGGGCCGCCTTCCACCACCTTGATTCTCATGGTCTGGGT
GCCCTCGTAGGGCTTGCCCTCGCCCTCGCTGGTGCACTTGAAGTGGTGGTTGTTCACGGTGCCTTCCATG
TACAGCTTCATGTGCATGTTTTCTTTGATCAGTTCCTCGCCCTTGGACACGATTGTGGCCACGGCTGTCA
CAGCGCCAGCCTCGGCCTCGTCCTCGACCAGGGTTTCCACCTCGATCTCGGTGCCGC
